Addgene plasmid #220172: pGM84
Purpose: CRISRPi guide RNA against BTF3
Depositing lab: Jonathan Weissman. Depositing organization: Whitehead Institute for Biomedical Research. Publication: Triaging of alpha-helical proteins to the mitochondrial outer membrane by distinct chaperone machinery based on substrate topology. Muthukumar G, Stevens TA, Inglis AJ, Esantsi TK, Saunders RA, Schulte F, Voorhees RM, Guna A, Weissman JS. Mol Cell. 2024 Mar 21;84(6):1101-1119.e9. doi: 10.1016/j.molcel.2024.01.028. Epub 2024 Feb 29. PubMed 38428433.
Backbone
  Vector backbone: pCRISPRia-V2
  Vector type: Lentiviral
Growth in bacteria
  Bacterial resistance: Ampicillin, 100 μg/mL
  Growth temperature: 37°C
  Growth strain: NEB Stable
  Copy number: High Copy
Gene/Insert
  Gene/Insert name: BTF3 (sgRNA)
  gRNA/shRNA sequence: GCGGACAGGCGCACCCGCTC
  Species: H. sapiens (human)
  Insert size (bp): 20
  Entrez Gene: BTF3 (a.k.a. BETA-NAC, BTF3a, BTF3b, NACB)
  Cloning method: Restriction Enzyme; 5′ cloning site Unknown (unknown if destroyed)
Terms and licenses: Academic/Nonprofit Terms; Industry Terms: Not Available to Industry
How to cite: pGM84 was a gift from Jonathan Weissman (Addgene plasmid # 220172 ; http://n2t.net/addgene:220172 ; RRID:Addgene_220172)
