[The description below was written by a language model from this plasmid's Addgene catalogue record and pLannotate feature annotations shown in this document.]
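Description:
pGM84 is a lentiviral single-guide RNA expression plasmid built on the pCRISPRia-V2 backbone, carrying a 20-nt protospacer directed against human BTF3 (also known as BETA-NAC/NACB) for CRISPR interference knockdown. It is maintained in bacteria through a high-copy ColE1/pUC-type origin and selected with ampicillin via the β-lactamase gene.

The transfer cassette has the usual HIV-1-derived architecture. A CMV enhancer/promoter drives a chimeric truncated 5' LTR, followed by the Ψ packaging signal with an adjoining gag fragment, the Rev response element for Rev-dependent nuclear export of genomic RNA, and the cPPT/CTS. A WPRE, which enhances transcript expression, sits upstream of a nef-fragment region and the truncated 3' LTR. Within this frame, the guide lies upstream of an S. pyogenes Cas9 scaffold, annotated as a tracrRNA fragment. The feature table does not annotate the promoter driving the sgRNA, so the record does not state it.

Downstream, an EF-1α promoter drives puromycin N-acetyltransferase followed by TagBFP. This allows drug selection and blue-fluorescence tracking of transduced cells; the element linking the two coding sequences is not annotated. Two loxP sites in the same orientation flank the sgRNA scaffold and the marker cassette, which would in principle permit Cre-mediated excision.

The plasmid encodes no Cas9, so it must be used in cells that separately express a dCas9-based repressor. The associated publication concerns chaperone-mediated triaging of alpha-helical proteins to the mitochondrial outer membrane, suggesting the construct was used to deplete BTF3 in that context.
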