Features (pLannotate 1.2.2; 23 found; start..end, strand, type, name):
     31..83      -  misc_feature   bom (fragment): basis of mobility region from pBR322
    238..617     +  enhancer       CMV enhancer: human cytomegalovirus immediate early enhancer
    618..817     +  promoter       CMV promoter: human cytomegalovirus (CMV) immediate early promoter
    835..1015    +  LTR            5' LTR (truncated): truncated 5' long terminal repeat (LTR) from HIV-1
   1062..1187    +  misc_feature   HIV-1 Ψ: packaging signal of human immunodeficiency virus type 1
   1171..1509    +  CDS            HIV-1 gag (fragment): gag protein from human immunodeficiency virus 1; gag
   1684..1917    +  misc_feature   RRE: The Rev response element (RRE) of HIV-1 allows for Rev-dependent mRNA export from the nucleus to the cytoplasm.
   2294..2394    +  CDS            Rev (fragment): human immunodeficiency virus 1 (HIV-1) Rev protein; rev; enhances nuclear export of unspliced and incompletely spliced viral mRNAs
   2444..2561    +  misc_feature   cPPT/CTS: central polypurine tract and central termination sequence of HIV-1
   2814..2847    +  protein_bind   loxP: Cre-mediated recombination occurs in the 8-bp core sequence (GCATACAT). Cre recombinase
   2972..3039    +  misc_RNA       tracrRNA (fragment): trans-activating CRISPR RNA for the Streptococcus pyogenes CRISPR/Cas9 system
   3104..4275    +  promoter       EF-1α promoter: strong constitutive promoter for human elongation factor EF-1α
   4287..4883    +  CDS            PuroR: puromycin N-acetyltransferase; pac from Streptomyces alboniger; confers resistance to puromycin
   4959..5657    +  CDS            TagBFP: monomeric blue fluorescent protein mammalian codon-optimized
   5677..5710    +  protein_bind   loxP: Cre-mediated recombination occurs in the 8-bp core sequence (GCATACAT). Cre recombinase
   5743..5766    +  misc_feature   MCS (fragment): pBluescript multiple cloning site
   5766..6354    +  misc_feature   WPRE: woodchuck hepatitis virus posttranscriptional regulatory element
   6355..6374    +  misc_feature   MCS (fragment): pBluescript multiple cloning site
   6376..6876    +  CDS            nef (fragment): NEF_HV1LA - Experimental evidence at protein level: Swiss-Prot protein existence level 1. Extracellular Nef protein targets CD4(+) T-lymphocytes for apoptosis by interacting with CXCR4 surface receptors. From Human immunodeficiency virus type 1 group M subtype B (isolate Lai) (HIV-1).
   6883..7063    +  LTR            5' LTR (truncated): truncated 5' long terminal repeat (LTR) from HIV-1
   7125..7713    -  rep_origin     ori: high-copy-number ColE1/pMB1/pBR322/pUC origin of replication
   7884..8744    -  CDS            AmpR: β-lactamase; bla; confers resistance to ampicillin, carbenicillin, and related antibiotics
   8745..8849    -  promoter       AmpR promoter: bla
>Addgene plasmid #220172 | pGM84 | addgene full sequence | sequence record 435648 | Addgene NGS Result
GTCGACGGATCGGGAGATCTCCCGATCCCCTATGGTGCACTCTCAGTACAATCTGCTCTGATGCCGCATA
GTTAAGCCAGTATCTGCTCCCTGCTTGTGTGTTGGAGGTCGCTGAGTAGTGCGCGAGCAAAATTTAAGCT
ACAACAAGGCAAGGCTTGACCGACAATTGCATGAAGAATCTGCTTAGGGTTAGGCGTTTTGCGCTGCTTC
GCGATGTACGGGCCAGATATACGCGTTGACATTGATTATTGACTAGTTATTAATAGTAATCAATTACGGG
GTCATTAGTTCATAGCCCATATATGGAGTTCCGCGTTACATAACTTACGGTAAATGGCCCGCCTGGCTGA
CCGCCCAACGACCCCCGCCCATTGACGTCAATAATGACGTATGTTCCCATAGTAACGCCAATAGGGACTT
TCCATTGACGTCAATGGGTGGAGTATTTACGGTAAACTGCCCACTTGGCAGTACATCAAGTGTATCATAT
GCCAAGTACGCCCCCTATTGACGTCAATGACGGTAAATGGCCCGCCTGGCATTATGCCCAGTACATGACC
TTATGGGACTTTCCTACTTGGCAGTACATCTACGTATTAGTCATCGCTATTACCATGGTGATGCGGTTTT
GGCAGTACATCAATGGGCGTGGATAGCGGTTTGACTCACGGGGATTTCCAAGTCTCCACCCCATTGACGT
CAATGGGAGTTTGTTTTGGCACCAAAATCAACGGGACTTTCCAAAATGTCGTAACAACTCCGCCCCATTG
ACGCAAATGGGCGGTAGGCGTGTACGGTGGGAGGTCTATATAAGCAGCGCGTTTTGCCTGTACTGGGTCT
CTCTGGTTAGACCAGATCTGAGCCTGGGAGCTCTCTGGCTAACTAGGGAACCCACTGCTTAAGCCTCAAT
AAAGCTTGCCTTGAGTGCTTCAAGTAGTGTGTGCCCGTCTGTTGTGTGACTCTGGTAACTAGAGATCCCT
CAGACCCTTTTAGTCAGTGTGGAAAATCTCTAGCAGTGGCGCCCGAACAGGGACTTGAAAGCGAAAGGGA
AACCAGAGGAGCTCTCTCGACGCAGGACTCGGCTTGCTGAAGCGCGCACGGCAAGAGGCGAGGGGCGGCG
ACTGGTGAGTACGCCAAAAATTTTGACTAGCGGAGGCTAGAAGGAGAGAGATGGGTGCGAGAGCGTCAGT
ATTAAGCGGGGGAGAATTAGATCGCGATGGGAAAAAATTCGGTTAAGGCCAGGGGGAAAGAAAAAATATA
AATTAAAACATATAGTATGGGCAAGCAGGGAGCTAGAACGATTCGCAGTTAATCCTGGCCTGTTAGAAAC
ATCAGAAGGCTGTAGACAAATACTGGGACAGCTACAACCATCCCTTCAGACAGGATCAGAAGAACTTAGA
TCATTATATAATACAGTAGCAACCCTCTATTGTGTGCATCAAAGGATAGAGATAAAAGACACCAAGGAAG
CTTTAGACAAGATAGAGGAAGAGCAAAACAAAAGTAAGACCACCGCACAGCAAGCGGCCGGCCGCTGATC
TTCAGACCTGGAGGAGGAGATATGAGGGACAATTGGAGAAGTGAATTATATAAATATAAAGTAGTAAAAA
TTGAACCATTAGGAGTAGCACCCACCAAGGCAAAGAGAAGAGTGGTGCAGAGAGAAAAAAGAGCAGTGGG
AATAGGAGCTTTGTTCCTTGGGTTCTTGGGAGCAGCAGGAAGCACTATGGGCGCAGCGTCAATGACGCTG
ACGGTACAGGCCAGACAATTATTGTCTGGTATAGTGCAGCAGCAGAACAATTTGCTGAGGGCTATTGAGG
CGCAACAGCATCTGTTGCAACTCACAGTCTGGGGCATCAAGCAGCTCCAGGCAAGAATCCTGGCTGTGGA
AAGATACCTAAAGGATCAACAGCTCCTGGGGATTTGGGGTTGCTCTGGAAAACTCATTTGCACCACTGCT
GTGCCTTGGAATGCTAGTTGGAGTAATAAATCTCTGGAACAGATTTGGAATCACACGACCTGGATGGAGT
GGGACAGAGAAATTAACAATTACACAAGCTTAATACACTCCTTAATTGAAGAATCGCAAAACCAGCAAGA
AAAGAATGAACAAGAATTATTGGAATTAGATAAATGGGCAAGTTTGTGGAATTGGTTTAACATAACAAAT
TGGCTGTGGTATATAAAATTATTCATAATGATAGTAGGAGGCTTGGTAGGTTTAAGAATAGTTTTTGCTG
TACTTTCTATAGTGAATAGAGTTAGGCAGGGATATTCACCATTATCGTTTCAGACCCACCTCCCAACCCC
GAGGGGACCCGACAGGCCCGAAGGAATAGAAGAAGAAGGTGGAGAGAGAGACAGAGACAGATCCATTCGA
TTAGTGAACGGATCGGCACTGCGTGCGCCAATTCTGCAGACAAATGGCAGTATTCATCCACAATTTTAAA
AGAAAAGGGGGGATTGGGGGGTACAGTGCAGGGGAAAGAATAGTAGACATAATAGCAACAGACATACAAA
CTAAAGAATTACAAAAACAAATTACAAAAATTCAAAATTTTCGGGTTTATTACAGGGACAGCAGAGATCC
AGTTTGGTTAGTACCGGGCCCGCTCTAGAGATCCGACGCGCCATCTCTAGGCCCGCGCCGGCCCCCTCGC
ACGGACTTGTGGGAGAAGCTCGGCTACTCCCCTGCCCCGGTTAATTTGCATATAATATTTCCTAGTAACT
ATAGAGGCTTAATGTGCGATAAAAGACAGATAATCTGTTCTTTTTAATACTAGCTACATTTTACATGATA
GGCTTGGATTTCTATAACTTCGTATAGCATACATTATACGAAGTTATAAACAGCACAAAAGGAAACTCAC
CCTAACTGTAAAGTAATTGTGTGTTTTGAGACTATAAGTATCCCTTGGAGAACCACCTTGTTGGCGGACA
GGCGCACCCGCTCGTTTAAGAGCTAAGCTGGAAACAGCATAGCAAGTTTAAATAAGGCTAGTCCGTTATC
AACTTGAAAAAGTGGCACCGAGTCGGTGCTTTTTTTCTCGAGTACTAGGATCCATTAGGCGGCCGCGTGG
ATAACCGTATTACCGCCATGCATGTGCCCGTCAGTGGGCAGAGCGCACATCGCCCACAGTCCCCGAGAAG
TTGGGGGGAGGGGTCGGCAATTGAACCGGTGCCTAGAGAAGGTGGCGCGGGGTAAACTGGGAAAGTGATG
TCGTGTACTGGCTCCGCCTTTTTCCCGAGGGTGGGGGAGAACCGTATATAAGTGCAGTAGTCGCCGTGAA
CGTTCTTTTTCGCAACGGGTTTGCCGCCAGAACACAGGTAAGTGCCGTGTGTGGTTCCCGCGGGCCTGGC
CTCTTTACGGGTTATGGCCCTTGCGTGCCTTGAATTACTTCCACCTGGCTGCAGTACGTGATTCTTGATC
CCGAGCTTCGGGTTGGAAGTGGGTGGGAGAGTTCGAGGCCTTGCGCTTAAGGAGCCCCTTCGCCTCGTGC
TTGAGTTGAGGCCTGGCCTGGGCGCTGGGGCCGCCGCGTGCGAATCTGGTGGCACCTTCGCGCCTGTCTC
GCTGCTTTCGATAAGTCTCTAGCCATTTAAAATTTTTGATGACCTGCTGCGACGCTTTTTTTCTGGCAAG
ATAGTCTTGTAAATGCGGGCCAAGATCTGCACACTGGTATTTCGGTTTTTGGGGCCGCGGGCGGCGACGG
GGCCCGTGCGTCCCAGCGCACATGTTCGGCGAGGCGGGGCCTGCGAGCGCGGCCACCGAGAATCGGACGG
GGGTAGTCTCAAGCTGGCCGGCCTGCTCTGGTGCCTGGCCTCGCGCCGCCGTGTATCGCCCCGCCCTGGG
CGGCAAGGCTGGCCCGGTCGGCACCAGTTGCGTGAGCGGAAAGATGGCCGCTTCCCGGCCCTGCTGCAGG
GAGCTCAAAATGGAGGACGCGGCGCTCGGGAGAGCGGGCGGGTGAGTCACCCACACAAAGGAAAAGGGCC
TTTCCGTCCTCAGCCGTCGCTTCATGTGACTCCACGGAGTACCGGGCGCCGTCCAGGCACCTCGATTAGT
TCTCGCGCTTTTGGAGTACGTCGTCTTTAGGTTGGGGGGAGGGGTTTTATGCGATGGAGTTTCCCCACAC
TGAGTGGGTGGAGACTGAAGTTAGGCCAGCTTGGCACTTGATGTAATTCTCCTTGGAATTTGCCCTTTTT
GAGTTTGGATCTTGGTTCATTCTCAAGCCTCAGACAGTGGTTCAAAGTTTTTTTCTTCCATTTCAGGTGT
CGTGAGCTAGCCCACCATGACCGAGTACAAGCCCACGGTGCGCCTCGCCACCCGCGACGACGTCCCCCGG
GCCGTACGCACCCTCGCCGCCGCGTTCGCCGACTACCCCGCCACGCGCCACACCGTCGACCCGGACCGCC
ACATCGAGCGGGTCACCGAGCTGCAAGAACTCTTCCTCACGCGCGTCGGGCTCGACATCGGCAAGGTGTG
GGTCGCGGACGACGGCGCCGCGGTGGCGGTCTGGACCACGCCGGAGAGCGTCGAAGCGGGGGCGGTGTTC
GCCGAGATCGGCCCGCGCATGGCCGAGTTGAGCGGTTCCCGGCTGGCCGCGCAGCAACAGATGGAAGGCC
TCCTGGCGCCGCACCGGCCCAAGGAGCCCGCGTGGTTCCTGGCCACCGTCGGCGTCTCGCCCGACCACCA
GGGCAAGGGTCTGGGCAGCGCCGTCGTGCTCCCCGGAGTGGAGGCGGCCGAGCGCGCCGGGGTGCCCGCC
TTCCTGGAGACCTCCGCGCCCCGCAACCTCCCCTTCTACGAGCGGCTCGGCTTCACCGTCACCGCCGACG
TCGAGGTGCCCGAAGGACCGCGCACCTGGTGCATGACCCGCAAGCCCGGTGCCGGATCGGGAGAGGGCAG
AGGAAGTCTGCTAACATGCGGTGACGTCGAGGAGAATCCTGGCCCACCGGTCGCCACCAGCGAGCTGATT
AAGGAGAACATGCACATGAAGCTGTACATGGAGGGCACCGTGGACAACCATCACTTCAAGTGCACATCCG
AGGGCGAAGGCAAGCCCTACGAGGGCACCCAGACCATGAGAATCAAGGTGGTCGAGGGCGGCCCTCTCCC
CTTCGCCTTCGACATCCTGGCTACTAGCTTCCTCTACGGCAGCAAGACCTTCATCAACCACACCCAGGGC
ATCCCCGACTTCTTCAAGCAGTCCTTCCCTGAGGGCTTCACATGGGAGAGAGTCACCACATACGAAGACG
GGGGCGTGCTGACCGCTACCCAGGACACCAGCCTCCAGGACGGCTGCCTCATCTACAACGTCAAGATCAG
AGGGGTGAACTTCACATCCAACGGCCCTGTGATGCAGAAGAAAACACTCGGCTGGGAGGCCTTCACCGAG
ACGCTGTACCCCGCTGACGGCGGCCTGGAAGGCAGAAACGACATGGCCCTGAAGCTCGTGGGCGGGAGCC
ATCTGATCGCAAACATCAAGACCACATATAGATCCAAGAAACCCGCTAAGAACCTCAAGATGCCTGGCGT
CTACTATGTGGACTACAGACTGGAAAGAATCAAGGAGGCCAACAACGAGACCTACGTCGAGCAGCACGAG
GTGGCAGTGGCCAGATACTGCGACCTCCCTAGCAAACTGGGGCACAAGCTTAATTAAGAATTCGTCGAGG
GACCTAATAACTTCGTATAGCATACATTATACGAAGTTATACATGTTTAAGGGTTCCGGTTCCACTAGGT
ACAATTCGATATCAAGCTTATCGATAATCAACCTCTGGATTACAAAATTTGTGAAAGATTGACTGGTATT
CTTAACTATGTTGCTCCTTTTACGCTATGTGGATACGCTGCTTTAATGCCTTTGTATCATGCTATTGCTT
CCCGTATGGCTTTCATTTTCTCCTCCTTGTATAAATCCTGGTTGCTGTCTCTTTATGAGGAGTTGTGGCC
CGTTGTCAGGCAACGTGGCGTGGTGTGCACTGTGTTTGCTGACGCAACCCCCACTGGTTGGGGCATTGCC
ACCACCTGTCAGCTCCTTTCCGGGACTTTCGCTTTCCCCCTCCCTATTGCCACGGCGGAACTCATCGCCG
CCTGCCTTGCCCGCTGCTGGACAGGGGCTCGGCTGTTGGGCACTGACAATTCCGTGGTGTTGTCGGGGAA
ATCATCGTCCTTTCCTTGGCTGCTCGCCTGTGTTGCCACCTGGATTCTGCGCGGGACGTCCTTCTGCTAC
GTCCCTTCGGCCCTCAATCCAGCGGACCTTCCTTCCCGCGGCCTGCTGCCGGCTCTGCGGCCTCTTCCGC
GTCTTCGCCTTCGCCCTCAGACGAGTCGGATCTCCCTTTGGGCCGCCTCCCCGCATCGATACCGTCGACC
TCGATCGAGACCTAGAAAAACATGGAGCAATCACAAGTAGCAATACAGCAGCTACCAATGCTGATTGTGC
CTGGCTAGAAGCACAAGAGGAGGAGGAGGTGGGTTTTCCAGTCACACCTCAGGTACCTTTAAGACCAATG
ACTTACAAGGCAGCTGTAGATCTTAGCCACTTTTTAAAAGAAAAGGGGGGACTGGAAGGGCTAATTCACT
CCCAACGAAGACAAGATATCCTTGATCTGTGGATCTACCACACACAAGGCTACTTCCCTGATTGGCAGAA
CTACACACCAGGGCCAGGGATCAGATATCCACTGACCTTTGGATGGTGCTACAAGCTAGTACCAGTTGAG
CAAGAGAAGGTAGAAGAAGCCAATGAAGGAGAGAACACCCGCTTGTTACACCCTGTGAGCCTGCATGGGA
TGGATGACCCGGAGAGAGAAGTATTAGAGTGGAGGTTTGACAGCCGCCTAGCATTTCATCACATGGCCCG
AGAGCTGCATCCGGACTGTACTGGGTCTCTCTGGTTAGACCAGATCTGAGCCTGGGAGCTCTCTGGCTAA
CTAGGGAACCCACTGCTTAAGCCTCAATAAAGCTTGCCTTGAGTGCTTCAAGTAGTGTGTGCCCGTCTGT
TGTGTGACTCTGGTAACTAGAGATCCCTCAGACCCTTTTAGTCAGTGTGGAAAATCTCTAGCAGCATGTG
AGCAAAAGGCCAGCAAAAGGCCAGGAACCGTAAAAAGGCCGCGTTGCTGGCGTTTTTCCATAGGCTCCGC
CCCCCTGACGAGCATCACAAAAATCGACGCTCAAGTCAGAGGTGGCGAAACCCGACAGGACTATAAAGAT
ACCAGGCGTTTCCCCCTGGAAGCTCCCTCGTGCGCTCTCCTGTTCCGACCCTGCCGCTTACCGGATACCT
GTCCGCCTTTCTCCCTTCGGGAAGCGTGGCGCTTTCTCATAGCTCACGCTGTAGGTATCTCAGTTCGGTG
TAGGTCGTTCGCTCCAAGCTGGGCTGTGTGCACGAACCCCCCGTTCAGCCCGACCGCTGCGCCTTATCCG
GTAACTATCGTCTTGAGTCCAACCCGGTAAGACACGACTTATCGCCACTGGCAGCAGCCACTGGTAACAG
GATTAGCAGAGCGAGGTATGTAGGCGGTGCTACAGAGTTCTTGAAGTGGTGGCCTAACTACGGCTACACT
AGAAGAACAGTATTTGGTATCTGCGCTCTGCTGAAGCCAGTTACCTTCGGAAAAAGAGTTGGTAGCTCTT
GATCCGGCAAACAAACCACCGCTGGTAGCGGTGGTTTTTTTGTTTGCAAGCAGCAGATTACGCGCAGAAA
AAAAGGATCTCAAGAAGATCCTTTGATCTTTTCTACGGGGTCTGACGCTCAGTGGAACGAAAACTCACGT
TAAGGGATTTTGGTCATGAGATTATCAAAAAGGATCTTCACCTAGATCCTTTTAAATTAAAAATGAAGTT
TTAAATCAATCTAAAGTATATATGAGTAAACTTGGTCTGACAGTTACCAATGCTTAATCAGTGAGGCACC
TATCTCAGCGATCTGTCTATTTCGTTCATCCATAGTTGCCTGACTCCCCGTCGTGTAGATAACTACGATA
CGGGAGGGCTTACCATCTGGCCCCAGTGCTGCAATGATACCGCGAGACCCACGCTCACCGGCTCCAGATT
TATCAGCAATAAACCAGCCAGCCGGAAGGGCCGAGCGCAGAAGTGGTCCTGCAACTTTATCCGCCTCCAT
CCAGTCTATTAATTGTTGCCGGGAAGCTAGAGTAAGTAGTTCGCCAGTTAATAGTTTGCGCAACGTTGTT
GCCATTGCTACAGGCATCGTGGTGTCACGCTCGTCGTTTGGTATGGCTTCATTCAGCTCCGGTTCCCAAC
GATCAAGGCGAGTTACATGATCCCCCATGTTGTGCAAAAAAGCGGTTAGCTCCTTCGGTCCTCCGATCGT
TGTCAGAAGTAAGTTGGCCGCAGTGTTATCACTCATGGTTATGGCAGCACTGCATAATTCTCTTACTGTC
ATGCCATCCGTAAGATGCTTTTCTGTGACTGGTGAGTACTCAACCAAGTCATTCTGAGAATAGTGTATGC
GGCGACCGAGTTGCTCTTGCCCGGCGTCAATACGGGATAATACCGCGCCACATAGCAGAACTTTAAAAGT
GCTCATCATTGGAAAACGTTCTTCGGGGCGAAAACTCTCAAGGATCTTACCGCTGTTGAGATCCAGTTCG
ATGTAACCCACTCGTGCACCCAACTGATCTTCAGCATCTTTTACTTTCACCAGCGTTTCTGGGTGAGCAA
AAACAGGAAGGCAAAATGCCGCAAAAAAGGGAATAAGGGCGACACGGAAATGTTGAATACTCATACTCTT
CCTTTTTCAATATTATTGAAGCATTTATCAGGGTTATTGTCTCATGAGCGGATACATATTTGAATGTATT
TAGAAAAATAAACAAATAGGGGTTCCGCGCACATTTCCCCGAAAAGTGCCACCTGAC
